>Addgene plasmid #183895 | TALED_Left-ND1-E1347A | addgene full sequence | sequence record 360280 | Addgene NGS Result
CGTTCGCTCCAAGCTGGGCTGTGTGCACGAACCCCCCGTTCAGCCCGACCGCTGCGCCTTATCCGGTAAC
TATCGTCTTGAGTCCAACCCGGTAAGACACGACTTATCGCCACTGGCAGCAGCCACTGGTAACAGGATTA
GCAGAGCGAGGTATGTAGGCGGTGCTACAGAGTTCTTGAAGTGGTGGCCTAACTACGGCTACACTAGAAG
AACAGTATTTGGTATCTGCGCTCTGCTGAAGCCAGTTACCTTCGGAAAAAGAGTTGGTAGCTCTTGATCC
GGCAAACAAACCACCGCTGGTAGCGGTGGTTTTTTTGTTTGCAAGCAGCAGATTACGCGCAGAAAAAAAG
GATCTCAAGAAGATCCTTTGATCTTTTCTACGGGGTCTGACGCTCAGTGGAACGAAAACTCACGTTAAGG
GATTTTGGTCATGAGATTATCAAAAAGGATCTTCACCTAGATCCTTTTAAATTAAAAATGAAGTTTTAAA
TCAATCTAAAGTATATATGAGTAAACTTGGTCTGACAGTTACCAATGCTTAATCAGTGAGGCACCTATCT
CAGCGATCTGTCTATTTCGTTCATCCATAGTTGCCTGACTCCCCGTCGTGTAGATAACTACGATACGGGA
GGGCTTACCATCTGGCCCCAGTGCTGCAATGATACCGCGAGATCCACGCTCACCGGCTCCAGATTTATCA
GCAATAAACCAGCCAGCCGGAAGGGCCGAGCGCAGAAGTGGTCCTGCAACTTTATCCGCCTCCATCCAGT
CTATTAATTGTTGCCGGGAAGCTAGAGTAAGTAGTTCGCCAGTTAATAGTTTGCGCAACGTTGTTGCCAT
TGCTACAGGCATCGTGGTGTCACGCTCGTCGTTTGGTATGGCTTCATTCAGCTCCGGTTCCCAACGATCA
AGGCGAGTTACATGATCCCCCATGTTGTGCAAAAAAGCGGTTAGCTCCTTCGGTCCTCCGATCGTTGTCA
GAAGTAAGTTGGCCGCAGTGTTATCACTCATGGTTATGGCAGCACTGCATAATTCTCTTACTGTCATGCC
ATCCGTAAGATGCTTTTCTGTGACTGGTGAGTACTCAACCAAGTCATTCTGAGAATAGTGTATGCGGCGA
CCGAGTTGCTCTTGCCCGGCGTCAATACGGGATAATACCGCGCCACATAGCAGAACTTTAAAAGTGCTCA
TCATTGGAAAACGTTCTTCGGGGCGAAAACTCTCAAGGATCTTACCGCTGTTGAGATCCAGTTCGATGTA
ACCCACTCGTGCACCCAACTGATCTTCAGCATCTTTTACTTTCACCAGCGTTTCTGGGTGAGCAAAAACA
GGAAGGCAAAATGCCGCAAAAAAGGGAATAAGGGCGACACGGAAATGTTGAATACTCATACTCTTCCTTT
TTCAATATTATTGAAGCATTTATCAGGGTTATTGTCTCATGAGCGGATACATATTTGAATGTATTTAGAA
AAATAAACAAATAGGGGTTCCGCGCACATTTCCCCGAAAAGTGCCACCTGACGTCGACGGATCGGGAGAT
CTCCCGATCCCCTATGGTGCACTCTCAGTACAATCTGCTCTGATGCCGCATAGTTAAGCCAGTATCTGCT
CCCTGCTTGTGTGTTGGAGGTCGCTGAGTAGTGCGCGAGCAAAATTTAAGCTACAACAAGGCAAGGCTTG
ACCGACAATTGCATGAAGAATCTGCTTAGGGTTAGGCGTTTTGCGCTGCTTCGCGATGTACGGGCCAGAT
ATACGCGTTGACATTGATTATTGACTAGTTATTAATAGTAATCAATTACGGGGTCATTAGTTCATAGCCC
ATATATGGAGTTCCGCGTTACATAACTTACGGTAAATGGCCCGCCTGGCTGACCGCCCAACGACCCCCGC
CCATTGACGTCAATAATGACGTATGTTCCCATAGTAACGCCAATAGGGACTTTCCATTGACGTCAATGGG
TGGAGTATTTACGGTAAACTGCCCACTTGGCAGTACATCAAGTGTATCATATGCCAAGTACGCCCCCTAT
TGACGTCAATGACGGTAAATGGCCCGCCTGGCATTATGCCCAGTACATGACCTTATGGGACTTTCCTACT
TGGCAGTACATCTACGTATTAGTCATCGCTATTACCATGGTGATGCGGTTTTGGCAGTACATCAATGGGC
GTGGATAGCGGTTTGACTCACGGGGATTTCCAAGTCTCCACCCCATTGACGTCAATGGGAGTTTGTTTTG
GCACCAAAATCAACGGGACTTTCCAAAATGTCGTAACAACTCCGCCCCATTGACGCAAATGGGCGGTAGG
CGTGTACGGTGGGAGGTCTATATAAGCAGAGCTCTCTGGCTAACTAGAGAACCCACTGCTTACTGGCTTA
TCGAAATTAATACGACTCACTATAGGGAGATGGCTCTTAGTCGAGCCGTCTGTGGTACTTCCCGACAGCT
TGCTCCAGTCTTGGGGTACCTTGGCTCCCGACAAAAGCACTCTCTCCCTGATTACCCTTACGATGTACCT
GACTACGCCGGCTACCCTTACGACGTACCAGATTACGCTGGATATCCATACGATGTCCCTGATTATGCTG
GGATCCGAATTCAAGATCTACGCACGCTCGGCTACAGCCAGCAGCAACAGGAGAAGATCAAACCGAAGGT
TCGTTCGACAGTGGCGCAGCACCACGAGGCACTGGTCGGCCATGGGTTTACACACGCGCACATCGTTGCG
CTCAGCCAACACCCGGCAGCGTTAGGGACCGTCGCTGTCAAGTATCAGGACATGATCGCAGCGTTGCCAG
AGGCGACACACGAAGCGATCGTTGGCGTCGGCAAACAGTGGTCCGGCGCACGCGCTCTGGAGGCCTTGCT
CACGGTGGCGGGAGAGTTGAGAGGTCCACCGTTACAGTTGGACACAGGCCAACTTCTCAAGATTGCAAAA
CGTGGCGGCGTGACCGCAGTGGAGGCAGTGCATGCATGGCGCAATGCACTGACGGGTGCCCCCCTGAACC
TCACTCCTGATCAAGTCGTCGCTATTGCATCACACGATGGTGGAAAGCAGGCTCTCGAGACAGTCCAACG
GCTGTTGCCTGTTCTGTGCCAAGCACATGGATTGACCCCAGATCAAGTTGTGGCCATCGCAAGTAACGGA
GGCGGGAAGCAAGCACTTGAAACCGTCCAAAGACTGTTGCCTGTCCTTTGCCAGGATCACGGCCTCACAC
CCGCCCAGGTTGTTGCTATTGCAAGCAACATCGGAGGGAAACAAGCTTTGGAAACCGTGCAGCGCCTTTT
GCCAGTTCTCTGTCAAGATCACGGGTTGACACCAGATCAGGTGGTGGCCATTGCAAGCAATAATGGTGGC
AAGCAAGCCCTCGAAACCGTCCAAAGGCTCCTTCCTGTCTTGTGTCAGGCACATGGCCTCACTCCAGACC
AGGTGGTGGCAATCGCTTCTCATGATGGAGGAAAACAAGCACTTGAGACTGTTCAGCGGCTTTTGCCTGT
TCTTTGCCAAGACCATGGACTTACCCCAGACCAGGTCGTTGCCATCGCCTCACATGACGGTGGAAAGCAG
GCCTTGGAAACAGTGCAACGCTTGCTCCCCGTTCTGTGCCAAGCTCATGGTTTGACACCAGCACAGGTTG
TCGCCATCGCTAGCAATGGGGGTGGCAAACAGGCACTTGAAACAGTGCAACGGTTGTTGCCCGTCTTGTG
TCAGGACCATGGGCTTACCCCTGCACAGGTCGTGGCAATTGCCTCCAACATCGGGGGGAAGCAAGCCCTT
GAAACTGTCCAGCGCCTGTTGCCAGTTCTTTGTCAAGCCCATGGATTGACTCCCGACCAGGTGGTCGCAA
TTGCAAGTAACAACGGTGGGAAACAGGCTTTGGAGACTGTGCAGAGACTTCTTCCCGTGTTGTGCCAAGC
ACATGGCCTCACCCCAGCTCAGGTTGTTGCTATTGCATCTCACGACGGCGGAAAGCAAGCTCTCGAGACA
GTCCAGAGGTTGCTTCCTGTCCTTTGCCAGGACCACGGTCTTACACCTGACCAAGTTGTCGCCATCGCCT
CCCATGATGGTGGGAAACAGGCCCTGGAAACTGTGCAGCGCCTTCTGCCTGTCCTCTGTCAGGCCCACGG
ATTGACACCCGAGCAGGTGGTCGCCATTGCTTCTAACAACGGGGGCAAGCAGGCACTTGAGACTGTCCAG
AGGCTCCTCCCCGTTCTTTGTCAAGCACATGGCCTGACTCCAGCCCAAGTTGTCGCCATTGCCAGTAATG
GTGGTGGTAAGCAGGCCCTGGAGACTGTGCAAAGGCTTCTGCCAGTTTTGTGCCAAGCTCATGGTCTGAC
TCCAGCCCAAGTTGTCGCCATTGCCAGTAATGGTGGTGGTAAGCAGGCCCTGGAGACTGTGCAAAGGCTT
CTGCCAGTTTTGTGCCAAGCACACGGTCTGACTCCGGAACAGGTGGTGGCGATTGCAAGCAACGGCGGCG
GCAAACAGGCTCTAGAGAGCATTGTTGCCCAGCTCTCCAGACCTGATCCGGCGCTAGCCGCGTTGCTAGT
CGGATCCGGCAGCTACGCCCTGGGTCCGTATCAGATTAGCGCCCCGCAGCTGCCAGCTTACAATGGTCAG
ACCGTGGGTACCTTCTACTATGTGAACGACGCGGGCGGTCTGGAGAGCAAGGTGTTTAGCAGCGGCGGTC
CAACCCCGTACCCAAACTATGCCAATGCCGGTCATGTGGCCGGTCAGAGCGCCCTGTTCATGCGTGATAA
CGGCATCAGCGAGGGTCTGGTGTTCCACAACAACCCGGAAGGCACCTGCGGTTTTTGCGTGAACATGACC
GAGACCCTGCTGCCGGAAAACGCGAAAATGACCGTGGTGCCGCCGGAAGGTGCCATTCCAGTGAAGCGCG
GCGCTACCGGTGAAACCAAAGTGTTTACCGGTAACAGCAACAGCCCGAAGAGCCCGACCAAAGGCGGTTG
CTAGTCAGGGCCCTATTCTATAGTGTCACCTAAATGCTAGAGCTCGCTGATCAGCCTCGACTGTGCCTTC
TAGTTGCCAGCCATCTGTTGTTTGCCCCTCCCCCGTGCCTTCCTTGACCCTGGAAGGTGCCACTCCCACT
GTCCTTTCCTAATAAAATGAGGAAATTGCATCGCATTGTCTGAGTAGGTGTCATTCTATTCTGGGGGGTG
GGGTGGGGCAGGACAGCAAGGGGGAGGATTGGGAAGACAATAGCAGGCATGCTGGGGATGCGGTGGGCTC
TATGGCTTCTGAGGCGGAAAGAACCAGCTGGGGCTCTAGGGGGTATCCCCACGCTGCAGTGAGCGGGACT
CTGGGGTTCGAAATGACCGACCAAGCGACGCCCAACCTGCCATCACGAGATTTCGATTCCACCGCCGCCT
TCTATGAAAGGTTGGGCTTCGGAATCGTTTTCCGGGACGCCGGCTGGATGATCCTCCAGCGCGGGGATCT
CATGCTGGAGTTCTTCGCCCACCCCAACTTGTTTATTGCAGCTTATAATGGTTACAAATAAAGCAATAGC
ATCACAAATTTCACAAATAAAGCATTTTTTTCACTGCATTCTAGTTGTGGTTTGTCCAAACTCATCAATG
TATCTTATCATGTCTGTATACCGTCGACCTCTAGCTAGAGCTTGGCGTAATCATGGTCATAGCTGTTTCC
TGTGTGAAATTGTTATCCGCTCACAATTCCACACAACATACGAGCCGGAAGCATAAAGTGTAAAGCCTGG
GGTGCCTAATGAGTGAGCTAACTCACATTAATTGCGTTGCGCTCACTGCCCGCTTTCCAGTCGGGAAACC
TGTCGTGCCAGCTGCATTAATGAATCGGCCAACGCGCGGGGAGAGGCGGTTTGCGTATTGGGCGCTCTTC
CGCTTCCTCGCTCACTGACTCGCTGCGCTCGGTCGTTCGGCTGCGGCGAGCGGTATCAGCTCACTCAAAG
GCGGTAATACGGTTATCCACAGAATCAGGGGATAACGCAGGAAAGAACATGTGAGCAAAAGGCCAGCAAA
AGGCCAGGAACCGTAAAAAGGCCGCGTTGCTGGCGTTTTTCCATAGGCTCCGCCCCCCTGACGAGCATCA
CAAAAATCGACGCTCAAGTCAGAGGTGGCGAAACCCGACAGGACTATAAAGATACCAGGCGTTTCCCCCT
GGAAGCTCCCTCGTGCGCTCTCCTGTTCCGACCCTGCCGCTTACCGGATACCTGTCCGCCTTTCTCCCTT
CGGGAAGCGTGGCGCTTTCTCATAGCTCACGCTGTAGGTATCTCAGTTCGGTGTAGGT
Features (pLannotate 1.2.2; 21 found; start..end, strand, type, name):
    529..1389    -  CDS            AmpR: β-lactamase; bla; confers resistance to ampicillin, carbenicillin, and related antibiotics
   1390..1494    -  promoter       AmpR promoter: bla
   1553..1605    -  misc_feature   bom (fragment): basis of mobility region from pBR322
   1760..2139    +  enhancer       CMV enhancer: human cytomegalovirus immediate early enhancer
   2140..2343    +  promoter       CMV promoter: human cytomegalovirus (CMV) immediate early promoter
   2339..2372    +  LTR            5' LTR (truncated) (fragment): truncated 5' long terminal repeat (LTR) from HIV-1
   2388..2406    +  promoter       T7 promoter: promoter for bacteriophage T7 RNA polymerase
   2416..2514    +  CDS            SOD2 (fragment): SODM_HUMAN - Experimental evidence at protein level: Swiss-Prot protein existence level 1. Destroys superoxide anion radicals which are normally produced within the cells and which are toxic to biological systems. From Homo sapiens (Human).
   2533..2559    +  CDS            HA: HA (human influenza hemagglutinin) epitope tag
   2605..3111    +  CDS            avrBs3 (fragment): AVRB3_XANEU - Experimental evidence at protein level: Swiss-Prot protein existence level 1. Avirulence protein. Acts as a transcription factor in C.annuum plants. In susceptible plants lacking the Bs3 resistance gene induces expression of a number of genes, including genes homologous to a family of auxin-induced genes, alpha-expansin genes, pectate lyase, anthocyanidin glucoside rhamnosyl transferase and at least one transcription factor, UPA20. Their expression leads to plant hypertrophy in mesophyll cells, probably mainly mediated by UPA20 (PubMed:17962565). In resistant plants induces the h
   4555..4971    +  CDS            dddA (fragment): DDDA_BURC1 - Experimental evidence at protein level: Swiss-Prot protein existence level 1. Toxic component of a toxin-immunity protein module, which functions as a cellular contact-dependent growth inhibition (CDI) system. CDI modules allow bacteria to communicate with and inhibit the growth of closely related neighboring bacteria in a contact-dependent fashion. Bacteria that have this module inhibit or kill bacteria without it, giving them a growth advantage. Probably specifically inhibited by cognate immunity protein DddI (Probable). The C-terminal 163 residue fragment has double-stranded DN
   4987..5005    -  promoter       SP6 promoter: promoter for bacteriophage SP6 RNA polymerase
   5031..5255    +  polyA_signal   bGH poly(A) signal: bovine growth hormone polyadenylation signal
   5259..5280    +  promoter       SV40 promoter (fragment): SV40 enhancer and early promoter
   5333..5491    +  CDS            ble (fragment): BLE_KLEPN - Experimental evidence at protein level: Swiss-Prot protein existence level 1. Binding protein with a strong affinity to the bleomycin family of antibiotics. Binds to CL990; an antimitotic-antibiotic compound. From Klebsiella pneumoniae.
   5486..5607    +  polyA_signal   SV40 poly(A) signal: SV40 polyadenylation signal
   5680..5696    -  protein_bind   lac operator: The lac repressor binds to the lac operator to inhibit transcription in E. coli. This inhibition can be relieved by adding lactose or isopropyl-β-D-thiogalactopyranoside (IPTG). lac repressor encoded by lacI
   5704..5734    -  promoter       lac promoter: promoter for the E. coli lac operon
   5749..5770    -  protein_bind   CAP binding site: CAP binding activates transcription in the presence of cAMP. E. coli catabolite activator protein
   5783..5875    -  CDS            lacI (fragment): lac repressor; lacI; The lac repressor binds to the lac operator to inhibit transcription in E. coli. This inhibition can be relieved by adding lactose or isopropyl-β-D-thiogalactopyranoside (IPTG).
   6058..358     -  rep_origin     ori (across the origin): high-copy-number ColE1/pMB1/pBR322/pUC origin of replication
