[The description below was written by a language model from this plasmid's Addgene catalogue record and pLannotate feature annotations shown in this document.]
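Description:
TALED_Left-ND1-E1347A is a 6,288 bp mammalian expression plasmid built on the p3s backbone. It encodes the left-hand arm of a TALE-linked deaminase (TALED) pair, designed for A-to-G base editing at a site in the human mitochondrial ND1 gene. It is propagated in E. coli at high copy from a ColE1/pUC-type origin and selected with ampicillin through the β-lactamase gene. Only short fragments of an SV40 promoter and a bleomycin-resistance gene (ble) are annotated, followed by an SV40 poly(A) signal, so the record shows no functional mammalian selection marker and the plasmid appears suited to transient transfection.

The 2,565 bp synthetic insert is driven by the CMV enhancer and promoter and terminated by the bGH polyadenylation signal. T7 and SP6 promoters flank the insert. The annotated reading frame begins with a fragment of human SOD2, which is consistent with a mitochondrial targeting sequence that directs the protein into the organelle, followed by an HA epitope tag for detection. Next comes an AvrBs3-like TALE N-terminal region. The unannotated stretch that follows presumably holds the TALE repeat array that determines the ND1 target, although the feature table does not resolve it. The frame ends with a fragment of DddA, the Burkholderia double-stranded-DNA cytidine deaminase toxin. The name indicates that this domain carries the E1347A substitution, which is generally understood to inactivate its catalytic activity. No adenine deaminase is annotated in this plasmid, and the record does not state which partner construct supplies that activity. The plasmid is presumably co-transfected with a matching right-arm TALED construct for mitochondrial DNA editing.
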