Addgene plasmid #183895: TALED_Left-ND1-E1347A
Purpose: Expresses TALED_Left-ND1-E1347A in mammalian cells
Depositing lab: Jin-Soo Kim. Depositing organization: Institute for Basic Science. Publication: Targeted A-to-G base editing in human mitochondrial DNA with programmable deaminases. Cho SI, Lee S, Mok YG, Lim K, Lee J, Lee JM, Chung E, Kim JS. Cell. 2022 May 12;185(10):1764-1776.e12. doi: 10.1016/j.cell.2022.03.039. Epub 2022 Apr 25. PubMed 35472302.
Backbone
  Vector backbone: p3s
  Backbone size w/o insert (bp): 3723
  Total vector size (bp): 6288
  Vector type: Mammalian Expression
Growth in bacteria
  Bacterial resistance: Ampicillin, 100 μg/mL
  Growth temperature: 37°C
  Growth strain: DH5alpha
  Copy number: High Copy
Gene/Insert
  Gene/Insert name: TALED for ND1 mutation
  Species: Synthetic
  Insert size (bp): 2565
  Promoter: pCMV
  Cloning method: Gibson Cloning
  Sequencing primers: 5′ CGCAAATGGGCGGTAGGCGTG; 3′ TAGAAGGCACAGTCGAGG
Terms and licenses: Academic/Nonprofit Terms; Industry Terms: Not Available to Industry
How to cite: TALED_Left-ND1-E1347A was a gift from Jin-Soo Kim (Addgene plasmid # 183895 ; http://n2t.net/addgene:183895 ; RRID:Addgene_183895)
